Addgene plasmid #240969: pFA6a-Pho8∆60-K.I.LEU2
Purpose: To endogenously tag S. cerevisiae proteins at their C-terminus with Pho8∆60; K.l.LEU2 selection marker
Depositing lab: Fulvio Reggiori. Depositing organization: Aarhus University. Publication: A plasmid module for PCR-based gene modification for the accurate measurement of vacuolar delivery of specific proteins in yeast Saccharomyces cerevisiae. Valdbjorn Kanne J, Reggiori F. Autophagy Rep. 2025 May 31;4(1):2511724. doi: 10.1080/27694127.2025.2511724. eCollection 2025. PubMed 40458443.
Backbone
  Vector backbone: pFA6a
  Total vector size (bp): 6515
  Vector type: Bacterial Expression
  Selectable markers: LEU2
Growth in bacteria
  Bacterial resistance: Ampicillin, 100 μg/mL
  Growth temperature: 37°C
  Growth strain: DH5alpha
  Copy number: High Copy
Gene/Insert
  Gene/Insert name: PHO8∆60
  gRNA/shRNA sequence: gRNA
  Species: S. cerevisiae (budding yeast)
  Entrez Gene: PHO8 (a.k.a. YDR481C)
  Cloning method: Restriction Enzyme; 5′ cloning site Asc1 (not destroyed); 3′ cloning site EcoRV (not destroyed)
  Sequencing primers: 5′ CGCGCCACTTCTAAATA
Terms and licenses: Academic/Nonprofit Terms; Industry Terms: Not Available to Industry
How to cite: pFA6a-Pho8∆60-K.I.LEU2 was a gift from Fulvio Reggiori (Addgene plasmid # 240969 ; http://n2t.net/addgene:240969 ; RRID:Addgene_240969)
