[The description below was written by a language model from this plasmid's Addgene catalogue record and pLannotate feature annotations shown in this document.]
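Description:
pFA6a-Pho8∆60-K.I.LEU2 is a PCR-template plasmid of the pFA6a family, used to tag Saccharomyces cerevisiae proteins at their C-terminus at the endogenous chromosomal locus. It is about 6.5 kb and is maintained in E. coli through a high-copy ColE1/pUC-type origin and an ampicillin resistance gene (β-lactamase with its own promoter). No yeast replication origin or centromere is annotated, consistent with its role as a template for amplifying an integration cassette rather than as an episomal yeast vector, although the catalogue lists the vector type as bacterial expression. Flanking SP6 and T7 promoters and short lacI, rop and bom fragments are backbone remnants.

The tagging module begins with a PHO8 fragment, PHO8∆60, a truncated form of the yeast vacuolar alkaline phosphatase, followed by the ADH1 terminator. No promoter is annotated upstream of this coding sequence, as expected for a tag designed to be fused in frame to a target gene and expressed from that gene's native promoter. Downstream lies the LEU2 selection marker, which the record identifies as the Kluyveromyces lactis version (the automated annotation matched it to the S. cerevisiae homologue); it complements leucine auxotrophy so that integrants can be selected. An annotated RLP7 fragment upstream of LEU2 probably reflects genomic sequence flanking the marker gene, though the record does not explain it. A "gRNA" entry in the catalogue fields has no counterpart in the feature table.

According to the associated publication title, the module supports PCR-based gene modification for accurate measurement of vacuolar delivery of specific proteins, using the Pho8∆60 fusion as an enzymatic reporter.
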