Features (pLannotate 1.2.2; 12 found; start..end, strand, type, name):
     55..1578    +  CDS            PHO8 (fragment): PPB_YEAST - Experimental evidence at protein level: Swiss-Prot protein existence level 1. Phosphatase with broad substrate specificity. A truncated (soluble) version of the protein is responsible for the production of (E,E)-farnesol from (E,E)-farnesyl diphosphate. Acts as a fructose-2,6- bisphosphate 6-phosphatase (PubMed:1848184). From Saccharomyces cerevisiae (strain ATCC 204508 / S288c) (Baker's yeast).
   1602..1789    +  terminator     ADH1 terminator: S. cerevisiae ADH1; transcription terminator for the S. cerevisiae alcohol dehydrogenase 1 (ADH1) gene
   1825..2337    +  CDS            RLP7 (fragment): RLP7_YEAST - Also known as RPL7. Experimental evidence at protein level: Swiss-Prot protein existence level 1. Involved in the biogenesis of the 60S ribosomal subunit. May act as a specificity factor that binds precursor rRNAs and tethers the enzymes that carry out the early 5' to 3' exonucleolytic reactions that generate the mature rRNAs. From Saccharomyces cerevisiae (strain ATCC 204508 / S288c) (Baker's yeast).
   2858..3937    +  CDS            LEU2: LEU3_YEAST - Experimental evidence at protein level: Swiss-Prot protein existence level 1. Catalyzes the oxidation of 3-carboxy-2-hydroxy-4- methylpentanoate (3-isopropylmalate) to 3-carboxy-4-methyl-2- oxopentanoate. The product decarboxylates to 4-methyl-2 oxopentanoate. From Saccharomyces cerevisiae (strain ATCC 204508 / S288c) (Baker's yeast).
   4153..4171    -  promoter       T7 promoter: promoter for bacteriophage T7 RNA polymerase
   4193..4246    -  CDS            lacI (fragment): lac repressor; lacI; The lac repressor binds to the lac operator to inhibit transcription in E. coli. This inhibition can be relieved by adding lactose or isopropyl-β-D-thiogalactopyranoside (IPTG).
   4429..5017    -  rep_origin     ori: high-copy-number ColE1/pMB1/pBR322/pUC origin of replication
   5188..6048    -  CDS            AmpR: β-lactamase; bla; confers resistance to ampicillin, carbenicillin, and related antibiotics
   6049..6153    -  promoter       AmpR promoter: bla
   6248..6283    +  CDS            rop (fragment): Rop protein, which maintains plasmids at low copy number; rop
   6385..6436    +  misc_feature   bom (fragment): basis of mobility region from pBR322
   6499..6517    +  promoter       SP6 promoter: promoter for bacteriophage SP6 RNA polymerase
>Addgene plasmid #240969 | pFA6a-Pho8∆60-K.I.LEU2 | addgene full sequence | sequence record 490855 | Addgene NGS Result
ACGCGGCCGCCAGCTGAAGCTTCGTACGCTGCAGGTCGACGGATCCCCGGGTTAATTAAGTCTGCATCAC
ACAAGAAGAAGAATGTCATATTCTTCGTGACGGATGGGATGGGACCTGCGTCTTTGTCCATGGCAAGATC
ATTCAACCAGCATGTTAATGATTTACCTATAGACGACATCCTGACACTTGACGAGCATTTTATCGGGTCT
TCGAGAACAAGGTCCTCGGACTCACTAGTCACTGACTCAGCTGCGGGCGCCACCGCATTTGCATGTGCAT
TAAAGAGCTATAATGGGGCCATCGGTGTTGATCCGCATCACAGACCTTGTGGTACAGTGCTCGAGGCGGC
TAAGTTAGCAGGTTATCTCACTGGGCTTGTTGTTACGACAAGAATCACAGATGCCACTCCGGCTTCATTC
AGTTCACATGTTGATTACAGATGGCAGGAAGATCTTATCGCTACGCACCAGTTAGGCGAATATCCTCTGG
GGAGAGTAGTAGACTTACTCATGGGTGGCGGCAGGAGCCATTTCTACCCTCAAGGCGAAAAGGCTTCTCC
ATATGGTCACCACGGTGCTAGAAAAGATGGAAGAGATTTAATCGATGAGGCTCAATCTAATGGCTGGCAG
TACGTGGGTGACCGTAAAAATTTTGATTCTTTGTTGAAAAGCCACGGTGAAAACGTTACTTTACCTTTCT
TGGGTCTCTTTGCAGATAACGACATTCCTTTTGAAATTGACAGAGATGAAAAGGAGTATCCTTCCCTTAA
GGAACAAGTCAAGGTGGCTTTGGGTGCCTTGGAAAAAGCTTCCAATGAGGACAAAGATTCTAATGGGTTT
TTCTTAATGGTGGAAGGCTCCAGAATTGATCATGCTGGTCACCAAAACGATCCAGCTTCGCAGGTAAGGG
AGGTGTTGGCTTTCGATGAAGCATTCCAATACGTTTTGGAGTTTGCTGAAAATTCCGATACGGAGACTGT
TTTGGTCTCTACGTCGGATCATGAAACGGGTGGTTTAGTCACTTCAAGACAAGTCACTGCTAGCTATCCT
CAGTATGTCTGGTATCCACAGGTGCTCGCCAACGCCACCCATTCAGGTGAGTTTTTGAAAAGAAAACTAG
TAGATTTTGTTCATGAGCATAAGGGCGCAAGCAGCAAAATAGAAAATTTCATCAAACATGAGATCCTGGA
AAAAGATTTGGGTATTTACGATTACACGGATAGCGATTTAGAAACATTAATTCATTTGGATGACAACGCA
AATGCTATCCAAGACAAACTGAATGACATGGTATCATTTAGGGCCCAAATTGGCTGGACCACGCATGGTC
ACAGCGCAGTCGACGTCAACATATATGCATACGCCAATAAGAAAGCTACATGGTCATATGTCTTGAACAA
TTTACAAGGCAATCACGAAAATACGGAAGTTGGCCAGTTCTTAGAAAACTTTTTAGAATTGAACCTGAAC
GAAGTCACTGATTTGATTAGGGACACCAAACACACATCAGATTTTGATGCTACAGAAATAGCTAGTGAAG
TACAACATTATGACGAATACTACCATGCGTTGACCAACTGAGGCGCGCCACTTCTAAATAAGCGAATTTC
TTATGATTTATGATTTTTATTATTAAATAAGTTATAAAAAAAATAAGTGTATACAAATTTTAAAGTGACT
CTTAGGTTTTAAAACGAAAATTCTTATTCTTGAGTAACTCTTTCCTGTAGGTCAGGTTGCTTTCTCAGGT
ATAGTATGAGGTCGCTCTTATTGACCACACCTCTACCGGCAGATCCGCTAGGGATAACAGGGTAATATAG
ATCCGCTGTGAAGATCCCAGCAAAGGCTTACAAAGTGTTATCTCTTTTGAGACTTGTTGAGTTGAACACT
GGTGTTTTCATCAAACTTACCAAGGACGTGTACCCATTGTTGAAACTTGTATCACCATATATTGTTATCG
GACAACCTTCACTTGCATCTATCCGTTCTTTAATCCAAAAGAGATCTAGAATAATGTGGCAAAGGCCAGA
AGATAAAGAACCAAAAGAGATAATCTTGAATGACAACAATATCGTTGAAGAGAAATTAGGTGATGAAGGT
GTCATTTGTATCGAGGATATCATCCATGAGATTTCGACGTTGGGCGAAAATTTCTCGAAATGTACTTTCT
TCCTATTACCATTCAAATTGAACAGAGAAGTCAGTGGATTCGGTGCCATCTCCCGTTTGAATAAACTGAA
AATGCGCGAACAAAACAAGAAGACTCGTCAAATTTCAAACGCTGCCACGGCTCCAGTTATCCAAGTAGAT
ATCGACTCAATGATTTCCAAGTTGAATTGATTAACTATAAAAGGAAAATATCTGTACAATAGACATCGGG
CTCCCATTGGCCCTACCCACATATGTAGAAATACATTACTCTATTCACTACTGCATTTAGTTATGTTTAA
CATTTGATATAGCAGACGCTACCGCCAGGCACAATATATTCCCCTTCCCTCTTGCCATTCGCTGTACTTG
TGGTAGATTCCAATTCAGCGCAGTCACGTGCTAGTAATCACCGCATTTTTTTCTTTTCCTTTCAGGCTAA
AACCGGTTCCGGGCCTGATCCCTGCACTCATTTTCTAACGGAAAACCTTCAGAAGCATAACTACCCATTC
CAGTTTAGAGTCATGACAGGTTCAACATCAGATGCTTCATATACTTTTATATATTGAATTATATAAATAT
ATCTATGTACTCTAAGTAAGTACATCTGCTTTAACGCATTCCTACATTTGCTTCGATTTATTTTTATTGT
TGATACCTATTTGAAGAAGTAAAAAGTATCCCACACTACACAGATTATACCATGTCTAAGAATATCGTTG
TCCTACCGGGTGATCACGTCGGTAAAGAAGTTACTGACGAAGCTATTAAGGTCTTGAATGCCATTGCTGA
AGTCCGTCCAGAAATTAAGTTCAATTTCCAACATCACTTGATCGGGGGTGCTGCCATCGATGCCACTGGC
ACTCCTTTACCAGATGAAGCTCTAGAAGCCTCTAAGAAAGCCGATGCTGTCTTACTAGGTGCTGTTGGTG
GTCCAAAATGGGGTACGGGCGCAGTTAGACCAGAACAAGGTCTATTGAAGATCAGAAAGGAATTGGGTCT
ATACGCCAACTTGAGACCATGTAACTTTGCTTCTGATTCTTTACTAGATCTTTCTCCTTTGAAGCCTGAA
TATGCAAAGGGTACCGATTTCGTCGTCGTTAGAGAATTGGTTGGTGGTATCTACTTTGGTGAAAGAAAAG
AAGATGAAGGTGACGGAGTTGCTTGGGACTCTGAGAAATACAGTGTTCCTGAAGTTCAAAGAATTACAAG
AATGGCTGCTTTCTTGGCATTGCAACAAAACCCACCATTACCAATCTGGTCTCTTGACAAGGCTAACGTG
CTTGCCTCTTCCAGATTGTGGAGAAAGACTGTTGAAGAAACCATCAAGACTGAGTTCCCACAATTAACTG
TTCAGCACCAATTGATCGACTCTGCTGCTATGATTTTGGTTAAATCACCAACTAAGCTAAACGGTGTTGT
TATTACCAACAACATGTTTGGTGATATTATCTCCGATGAAGCCTCTGTTATTCCAGGTTCTTTGGGTTTA
TTACCTTCTGCATCTCTAGCTTCCCTACCTGACACTAACAAGGCATTCGGTTTGTACGAACCATGTCATG
GTTCTGCCCCAGATTTACCAGCAAACAAGGTTAACCCAATTGCTACCATCTTATCTGCAGCTATGATGTT
GAAGTTATCCTTGGATTTGGTTGAAGAAGGTAGGGCTCTTGAAGAAGCTGTTAGAAATGTCTTGGATGCA
GGTGTCAGAACCGGTGACCTTGGTGGTTCTAACTCTACCACTGAGGTTGGCGATGCTATCGCCAAGGCTG
TCAAGGAAATCTTGGCTTAAAGAGTCTTTTGTAACGACCCCGTCTCCACCAACTTGGTATGCTTGAAATC
TCAAGGCCATTACACATTCAGTTATGTGAACGAAAGGTCTTTATTTAACGTAGCATAAACTAAATAATAC
AGGTTCCGGTTAGCCTGCGTTTAAACGAGCTCGAATTCATCGATGATATCAGATCCACTAGTGGCCTATG
CGGCCGCGGATCTGCCGGTCTCCCTATAGTGAGTCGTATTAATTTCGATAAGCCAGGTTAACCTGCATTA
ATGAATCGGCCAACGCGCGGGGAGAGGCGGTTTGCGTATTGGGCGCTCTTCCGCTTCCTCGCTCACTGAC
TCGCTGCGCTCGGTCGTTCGGCTGCGGCGAGCGGTATCAGCTCACTCAAAGGCGGTAATACGGTTATCCA
CAGAATCAGGGGATAACGCAGGAAAGAACATGTGAGCAAAAGGCCAGCAAAAGGCCAGGAACCGTAAAAA
GGCCGCGTTGCTGGCGTTTTTCCATAGGCTCCGCCCCCCTGACGAGCATCACAAAAATCGACGCTCAAGT
CAGAGGTGGCGAAACCCGACAGGACTATAAAGATACCAGGCGTTTCCCCCTGGAAGCTCCCTCGTGCGCT
CTCCTGTTCCGACCCTGCCGCTTACCGGATACCTGTCCGCCTTTCTCCCTTCGGGAAGCGTGGCGCTTTC
TCATAGCTCACGCTGTAGGTATCTCAGTTCGGTGTAGGTCGTTCGCTCCAAGCTGGGCTGTGTGCACGAA
CCCCCCGTTCAGCCCGACCGCTGCGCCTTATCCGGTAACTATCGTCTTGAGTCCAACCCGGTAAGACACG
ACTTATCGCCACTGGCAGCAGCCACTGGTAACAGGATTAGCAGAGCGAGGTATGTAGGCGGTGCTACAGA
GTTCTTGAAGTGGTGGCCTAACTACGGCTACACTAGAAGAACAGTATTTGGTATCTGCGCTCTGCTGAAG
CCAGTTACCTTCGGAAAAAGAGTTGGTAGCTCTTGATCCGGCAAACAAACCACCGCTGGTAGCGGTGGTT
TTTTTGTTTGCAAGCAGCAGATTACGCGCAGAAAAAAAGGATCTCAAGAAGATCCTTTGATCTTTTCTAC
GGGGTCTGACGCTCAGTGGAACGAAAACTCACGTTAAGGGATTTTGGTCATGAGATTATCAAAAAGGATC
TTCACCTAGATCCTTTTAAATTAAAAATGAAGTTTTAAATCAATCTAAAGTATATATGAGTAAACTTGGT
CTGACAGTTACCAATGCTTAATCAGTGAGGCACCTATCTCAGCGATCTGTCTATTTCGTTCATCCATAGT
TGCCTGACTCCCCGTCGTGTAGATAACTACGATACGGGAGGGCTTACCATCTGGCCCCAGTGCTGCAATG
ATACCGCGAGACCCACGCTCACCGGCTCCAGATTTATCAGCAATAAACCAGCCAGCCGGAAGGGCCGAGC
GCAGAAGTGGTCCTGCAACTTTATCCGCCTCCATCCAGTCTATTAATTGTTGCCGGGAAGCTAGAGTAAG
TAGTTCGCCAGTTAATAGTTTGCGCAACGTTGTTGCCATTGCTACAGGCATCGTGGTGTCACGCTCGTCG
TTTGGTATGGCTTCATTCAGCTCCGGTTCCCAACGATCAAGGCGAGTTACATGATCCCCCATGTTGTGCA
AAAAAGCGGTTAGCTCCTTCGGTCCTCCGATCGTTGTCAGAAGTAAGTTGGCCGCAGTGTTATCACTCAT
GGTTATGGCAGCACTGCATAATTCTCTTACTGTCATGCCATCCGTAAGATGCTTTTCTGTGACTGGTGAG
TACTCAACCAAGTCATTCTGAGAATAGTGTATGCGGCGACCGAGTTGCTCTTGCCCGGCGTCAATACGGG
ATAATACCGCGCCACATAGCAGAACTTTAAAAGTGCTCATCATTGGAAAACGTTCTTCGGGGCGAAAACT
CTCAAGGATCTTACCGCTGTTGAGATCCAGTTCGATGTAACCCACTCGTGCACCCAACTGATCTTCAGCA
TCTTTTACTTTCACCAGCGTTTCTGGGTGAGCAAAAACAGGAAGGCAAAATGCCGCAAAAAAGGGAATAA
GGGCGACACGGAAATGTTGAATACTCATACTCTTCCTTTTTCAATATTATTGAAGCATTTATCAGGGTTA
TTGTCTCATGAGCGGATACATATTTGAATGTATTTAGAAAAATAAACAAATAGGGGTTCCGCGCACATTT
CCCCGAAAAGTGCCACCTGACGTCTAAGAAACCATTATTATCATGACATTAACCTATAAAAATAGGCGTA
TCACGAGGCCCTTTCGTCTCGCGCGTTTCGGTGATGACGGTGAAAACCTCTGACACATGCAGCTCCCGGA
GACGGTCACAGCTTGTCTGTAAGCGGATGCCGGGAGCAGACAAGCCCGTCAGGGCGCGTCAGCGGGTGTT
GGCGGGTGTCGGGGCTGGCTTAACTATGCGGCATCAGAGCAGATTGTACTGAGAGTGCACCATATGGACA
TATTGTCGTTAGAACGCGGCTACAATTAATACATAACCTTATGTATCATACACATACGATTTAGGTGACA
CTATAGA
